Addgene plasmid #54000: mEmerald-ATG5-C-18
Purpose: Localization: Membrane Receptor, Excitation: 487, Emission: 509
Depositing lab: Michael Davidson. Depositing organization: Florida State University, Tallahassee.
Backbone
  Vector backbone: mEmerald-C1
  Backbone size w/o insert (bp): 4750
  Vector type: Mammalian Expression
  Selectable markers: Neomycin (select with G418)
Growth in bacteria
  Bacterial resistance: Kanamycin, 50 μg/mL
  Growth temperature: 37°C
  Growth strain: DH5alpha
  Copy number: High Copy
Gene/Insert
  Gene/Insert name: ATG5 (alt name: NM_004849.2)
  Species: H. sapiens (human)
  Entrez Gene: ATG5 (a.k.a. APG5, APG5-LIKE, APG5L, ASP, SCAR25, hAPG5)
  Promoter: CMV
  Tag / fusion protein: mEmerald (N terminal on backbone)
  Cloning method: Unknown
  Sequencing primers: 5′ CMV-F; 3′ SV40pA-R
Terms and licenses: Academic/Nonprofit Terms; Industry Terms
Depositor comments: . Excitation = 487; Emission = 509. Localization data: Membrane Receptor
How to cite: mEmerald-ATG5-C-18 was a gift from Michael Davidson (Addgene plasmid # 54000 ; http://n2t.net/addgene:54000 ; RRID:Addgene_54000)
