[The description below was written by a language model from this plasmid's Addgene catalogue record.]
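Description:
mEmerald-ATG5-C-18 is a mammalian expression plasmid built on the mEmerald-C1 backbone (about 4.75 kb without the insert), a C1-type fluorescent protein fusion vector in which the gene of interest is placed downstream of the fluorescent protein coding sequence. It is maintained as a high-copy plasmid in E. coli under kanamycin selection. It also carries a neomycin resistance marker, so transfected mammalian cells can be selected with G418, for example when stable lines are needed. The record does not include a feature table, so the origin of replication and the exact arrangement of the resistance cassette are not documented. The use of an SV40 polyA reverse sequencing primer suggests that an SV40 polyadenylation signal lies downstream of the insert.

The payload is human ATG5 (reference transcript NM_004849.2), expressed from the CMV promoter as a fusion with mEmerald at its N terminus. The "C-18" in the name may refer to the linker between the two proteins, but the record does not explain it. mEmerald is a bright green GFP derivative, listed here with excitation at 487 nm and emission at 509 nm. ATG5 is a core autophagy protein that is conjugated to ATG12 and associates with forming autophagosomal membranes. The depositor annotates the localization category as "Membrane Receptor", a label that fits ATG5's known biology only loosely. The construct is suited to live-cell or fixed-cell fluorescence imaging of ATG5 distribution and dynamics in transfected mammalian cells. The cloning method is recorded as unknown.
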