>Addgene plasmid #54000 | mEmerald-ATG5-C-18 | depositor partial sequence | sequence record 84193 | insert sequence
TCAGATCCGCTAGCGCTACCGGTCGCCACCATGGTGAGCAAGGGCGAGGAGCTGTTCACCGGGGTGGTGC
CCATCCTGGTCGAGCTGGACGGCGACGTAAACGGCCACAAGTTCAGCGTGTCCGGCGAGGGCGAGGGCGA
TGCCACCTACGGCAAGCTGACCCTGAAGTTCATCTGCACCACCGGCAAGCTGCCCGTGCCCTGGCCCACC
CTCGTGACCACCTTGACCTACGGCGTGCAGTGCTTCGCCCGCTACCCCGACCACATGAAGCAGCACGACT
TCTTCAAGTCCGCCATGCCCGAAGGCTACGTCCAGGAGCGCACCATCTTCTTCAAGGACGACGGCAACTA
CAAGACCCGCGCCGAGGTGAAGTTCGAGGGCGACACCCTGGTGAACCGCATCGAGCTGAAGGGCATCGAC
TTCAAGGAGGACGGCAACATCCTGGGGCACAAGCTGGAGTACAACTACAACAGCCACAAGGTCTATATCA
CCGCCGACAAGCAGAAGAACGGCATCAAGGTGAACTTCAAGACCCGCCACAACATCGAGGACGGCAGCGT
GCAGCTCGCCGACCACTACCAGCAGAACACCCCCATCGGCGACGGCCCCGTGCTGCTGCCCGACAACCAC
TACCTGAGCACCCAGTCCAAGCTGAGCAAAGACCCCAACGAGAAGCGCGATCACATGGTCCTGCTGGAGT
TCGTGACCGCCGCCGGGATCACTCTCGGCATGGACGAGCTGTACAAGTCCGGACTCAGATCTCGAGGAAG
CGGCGGATCTGGGTCCGGCAGCTCCGGCAGCACAGATGACAAAGATGTGCTTCGAGATGTGTGGTTTGGA
CGAATTCCAACTTGTTTCACGCTATATCAGGATGAGATAACTGAAAGGGAAGCAGAACCATACTATTTGC
TTTTGCCAAGAGTAAGTTATTTGACGTTGGTGACTGACAAAGTGAAAAAGCACTTTCAGAAGGTTATGAG
ACAAGAAGACATTAGTGAGATATGGTTTGAATATGAAGGCACACCACTGAAATGGCATTATCCAATTGGT
TTGCTATTTGATCTTCTTGCATCAAGTTCAGCTCTTCCTTGGAACATCACAGTACATTTTAAGAGTTTTC
CAGAAAAAGACCTTCTGCACTGTCCATCTAAGGATGCAATTGAAGCTCATTTTATGTCATGTATGAAAGA
AGCTGATGCTTTAAAACATAAAAGTCAAGTAATCAATGAAATGCAGAAAAAAGATCACAAGCAACTCTGG
ATGGGATTGCAAAATGACAGATTTGACCAGTTTTGGGCCATCAATCGGAAACTCATGGAATATCCTGCAG
AAGAAAATGGATTTCGTTATATCCCCTTTAGAATATATCAGACAACGACTGAAAGACCTTTCATTCAGAA
GCTGTTTCGTCCTGTGGCTGCAGATGGACAGTTGCACACACTAGGAGATCTCCTCAAAGAAGTTTGTCCT
TCTGCTATTGATCCTGAAGATGGGGAAAAAAAGAATCAAGTGATGATTCATGGAATTGAGCCAATGTTGG
AAACACCTCTGCAGTGGCTGAGTGAACATCTGAGCTACCCGGATAATTTTCTTCATATTAGTATCATCCC
ACAGCCAACAGATTGAGGTACCGCGGGCCCGGGATCCACCGGATCTAGATAACTGATCATAATCAGCCAT
ACC
