>Addgene plasmid #54000 | mEmerald-ATG5-C-18 | addgene partial sequence | sequence record 89765 | EGFP-C 5'-CATGGTCCTGCTGGAGTTCGTG-3'
AGTCCGGACTCAGATCTCGAGGAAGCGGCGGATCTGGGTCCGGCAGCTCCGGCAGCACAGATGACAAAGA
TGTGCTTCGAGATGTGTGGTTTGGACGAATTCCAACTTGTTTCACGCTATATCAGGATGAGATAACTGAA
AGGGAAGCAGAACCATACTATTTGCTTTTGCCAAGAGTAAGTTATTTGACGTTGGTGACTGACAAAGTGA
AAAAGCACTTTCAGAAGGTTATGAGACAAGAAGACATTAGTGAGATATGGTTTGAATATGAAGGCACACC
ACTGAAATGGCATTATCCAATTGGTTTGCTATTTGATCTTCTTGCATCAAGTTCAGCTCTTCCTTGGAAC
ATCACAGTACATTTTAAGAGTTTTCCAGAAAAAGACCTTCTGCACTGTCCATCTAAGGATGCAATTGAAG
CTCATTTTATGTCATGTATGAAAGAAGCTGATGCTTTAAAACATAAAAGTCAAGTAATCAATGAAATGCA
GAAAAAAGATCACAAGCAACTCTGGATGGGATTGCAAAATGACAGATTTGACCAGTTTTGGGCCATCAAT
CGGAAACTCATGGAATATCCTGCAGAAGAAAATGGATTTCGTTATATCCCCTTTAGAATATATCAGACAA
CGACTGAAAGACCTTTCATTCAGAAGCTGTTTCGTCCTGTGGCTGCAGATGGACAGTTGCACACACTAGG
AGATCTCCTCAAAGAAGTTTGTCCTTCTGCTATTGATCCTGAAGATGGGGAAAAAAAGAATCAAGTGATG
ATTCATGGAATTGAGCCAATGTTGGAAACACCTCTGCAGTGGCTGAGTGAACATCTGAGCTACCCGGATA
ATTTTCTTCATATTAGTATCATCCCACAGCCAACAGATTGAGGTACCGCGGGCCCGGGATCCACCGGATC
TAGATAACTGATCATAATCAGCCATACCACATTT
